>Addgene plasmid #216976 | pET26b(modified)-Lg-J | addgene full sequence | sequence record 444933 | Addgene NGS Result
TTGGCGAATGGG
[124 nt withheld, positions 13-136]
C
[91 nt withheld, positions 138-228]
A
[49 nt withheld, positions 230-278]
CCTTTGACGTTGGAGTCCACGTTCTTT
[37 nt withheld, positions 306-342]
ACCCTATCTCGGTCTATTCTTTTGATTTATAAGGGATTTTGCCGATTTCGGCCTATTGGTTAAAAAATGA
GCTGATTTAACAAAAATTTAACGCGAATTTTAACAAAATATTAACGCTTACAATTTAGGTGGCACTTTTC
GGGGAAATGTGCGCGGAACCCCTATTTGTTTATTTTTCTAAATACATTCAAATATGTATCCGCTCATGAA
TTAATTCTTATTTGCCGACTACCTTGGTGATCTCGCCTTTCACGTAGTGGACAAATTCTTCCAACTGATC
TGCGCGCGAGGCCAAGCGATCTTCTTCTTGTCCAAGATAAGCCTGTCTAGCTTCAAGTATGACGGGCTGA
TACTGGGCCGGCAGGCGCTCCATTGCCCAGTCGGCAGCGACATCCTTCGGCGCGATTTTGCCGGTTACTG
CGCTGTACCAAATGCGGGACAACGTAAGCACTACATTTCGCTCATCGCCAGCCCAGTCGGGCGGCGAGTT
CCATAGCGTTAAGGTTTCATTTAGCGCCTCAAATAGATCCTGTTCAGGAACCGGATCAAAGAGTTCCTCC
GCCGCTGGACCTACCAAGGCAACGCTATGTTCTCTTGCTTTTGTCAGCAAGATAGCCAGATCAATGTCGA
TCGTGGCTGGCTCGAAGATACCTGCAAGAATGTCATTGCGCTGCCATTCTCCAAATTGCAGTTCGCGCTT
AGCTGGATAACGCCACGGAATGATGTCGTCGTGCACAACAATGGTGACTTCTACAGCGCGGAGAATCTCG
CTCTCTCCAGGGGAAGCCGAAGTTTCCAAAAGGTCGTTGATCAAAGCTCGCCGCGTTGTTTCATCAAGCC
TTACGGTCACCGTAACCAGCAAATCAATATCACTGTGTGGCTTCAGGCCGCCATCCACTGCGGAGCCGTA
CAAATGTACGGCCAGCAACGTCGGTTCGAGATGGCGCTCGATGACGCCAACTACCTCTGATAGTTGAGTC
GATACTTCGGCGATCACCGCTTCCCTCATAACACCCCTTGTATTACTGTTTATGTAAGCAGACAGTTTTA
TTGTTCATGACCAAAATCCCTTAACGTGAGTTTTCGTTCCACTGAGCGTCAGACCCCGTAGAAAAGATCA
AAGGATCTTCGATCAAAGGATCTTCTTGAGATCCTTTTTTTCTGCGCGTAATCTTTTGCCCTGTAAACGA
AAAAACCACCTGGGGAGGTGGTTTGATCGAAGGTTAAGCAGTTCCCCAACTGACTTAACCTTCGAAAAAA
CCACCTGGGGAGGTGGTTTGATCGAAGGTTAAGTCAGTTGGGGAACTGCTTAACCGTGGTAACTGGCTTT
CGCAGAGCACAGCAACCAAATCTGTCCTTCCAGTGTAGCCGGACTTTGGCGCACACTTCAAGAGCAACCG
CGTGTTTAGCTAAACAAATCCTCTGCGAACTCCCAGTTACCAATGGCTGCTGCCAGTGGCGTTTTACCGT
GCTTTTCCGGGTTGGACTCAAGTGAACAGTTACCGGATAAGGCGCAGCAGTCGGGCTGAACGGGGAGTTC
TTGCTTACAGCCCAGCTTGGAGCGAACGACCTACACCGAGCCGAGATACCAGTGTGTGAGCTATGAGAAA
GCGCCACACTTCCCGTAAGGGAGAAAGGCGGAACAGGTATCCGGTAAACGGCAGGGTCGGAACAGGAGAG
CGCAAGAGGGAGCGACCCGCCGGAAACGGTGGGGATCTTTAAGTCCTGTCGGGTTTCGCCCGTACTGTCA
GATTCATGGTTGAGCCTCACGGCTCCCACAGATGCACCGGAAAAGCGTCTGTTTATGTGAACTCTGGCAG
GAGGGCGGAGCCTATGGAAAAACGCCACCGGCGCGGCCCTGCTGTTTTGCCTCACATGTTAGTCCCCTGC
TTATCCACGGAATCTGTGGGTAACTTTGTATGTGTCCGCAGCGCAACGCCAGCAACGCGGCCTTTTTACG
GTTCCTGGCCTTTTGCTGGCCTTTTGCTCACATGTTCTTTCCTGCGTTATCCCCTGATTCTGTGGATAAC
CGTATTACCGCCTTTGAGTGAGCTGATACCGCTCGCCGCAGCCGAACGACCGAGCGCAGCGAGTCAGTGA
GCGAGGAAGCGGAAGAGCGCCTGATGCGGTATTTTCTCCTTACGCATCTGTGCGGTATTTCACACCGCAA
TGGTGCACTCTCAGTACAATCTGCTCTGATGCCGCATAGTTAAGCCAGTATACACTCCGCTATCGCTACG
TGACTGGGTCATGGCTGCGCCCCGACACCCGCCAACACCCGCTGACGCGCCCTGACGGGCTTGTCTGCTC
CCGGCATCCGCTTACAGACAAGCTGTGACCGTCTCCGGGAGCTGCATGTGTCAGAGGTTTTCACCGTCAT
CACCGAAACGCGCGAGGCAGCTGCGGTAAAGCTCATCAGCGTGGTCGTGAAGCGATTCACAGATGTCTGC
CTGTTCATCCGCGTCCAGCTCGTTGAGTTTCTCCAGAAGCGTTAATGTCTGGCTTCTGATAAAGCGGGCC
ATGTTAAGGGCGGTTTTTTCCTGTTTGGTCACTGATGCCTCCGTGTAAGGGGGATTTCTGTTCATGGGGG
TAATGATACCGATGAAACGAGAGAGGATGCTCACGATACGGGTTACTGATGATGAACATGCCCGGTTACT
GGAACGTTGTGAGGGTAAACAACTGGCGGTATGGATGCGGCGGGACCAGAGAAAAATCACTCAGGGTCAA
TGCCAGCGCTTCGTTAATACAGATGTAGGTGTTCCACAGGGTAGCCAGCAGCATCCTGCGATGCAGATCC
GGAACATAATGGTGCAGGGCGCTGACTTCCGCGTTTCCAGACTTTACGAAACACGGAAACCGAAGACCAT
TCATGTTGTTGCTCAGGTCGCAGACGTTTTGCAGCAGCAGTCGCTTCACGTTCGCTCGCGTATCGGTGAT
TCATTCTGCTAACCAGTAAGGCAACCCCGCCAGCCTAGCCGGGTCCTCAACGACAGGAGCACGATCATGC
GCACCCGTGGGGCCGCCATGCCGGCGATAATGGCCTGCTTCTCGCCGAAACGTTTGGTGGCGGGACCAGT
GACGAAGGCTTGAGCGAGGGCGTGCAAGATTCCGAATACCGCAAGCGACAGGCCGATCATCGTCGCGCTC
CAGCGAAAGCGGTCCTCGCCGAAAATGACCCAGAGCGCTGCCGGCACCTGTCCTACGAGTTGCATGATAA
AGAAGACAGTCATAAGTGCGGCGACGATAGTCATGCCCCGCGCCCACCGGAAGGAGCTGACTGGGTTGAA
GGCTCTCAAGGGCATCGGTCGAGATCCCGGTGCCTAATGAGTGAGCTAACTTACATTAATTGCGTTGCGC
TCACTGCCCGCTTTCCAGTCGGGAAACCTGTCGTGCCAGCTGCATTAATGAATCGGCCAACGCGCGGGGA
GAGGCGGTTTGCGTATTGGGCGCCAGGGTGGTTTTTCTTTTCACCAGTGAGACGGGCAACAGCTGATTGC
CCTTCACCGCCTGGCCCTGAGAGAGTTGCAGCAAGCGGTCCACGCTGGTTTGCCCCAGCAGGCGAAAATC
CTGTTTGATGGTGGTTAACGGCGGGATATAACATGAGCTGTCTTCGGTATCGTCGTATCCCACTACCGAG
ATATCCGCACCAACGCGCAGCCCGGACTCGGTAATGGCGCGCATTGCGCCCAGCGCCATCTGATCGTTGG
CAACCAGCATCGCAGTGGGAACGATGCCCTCATTCAGCATTTGCATGGTTTGTTGAAAACCGGACATGGC
ACTCCAGTCGCCTTCCCGTTCCGCTATCGGCTGAATTTGATTGCGAGTGAGATATTTATGCCAGCCAGCC
AGACGCAGACGCGCCGAGACAGAACTTAATGGGCCCGCTAACAGCGCGATTTGCTGGTGACCCAATGCGA
CCAGATGCTCCACGCCCAGTCGCGTACCGTCTTCATGGGAGAAAATAATACTGTTGATGGGTGTCTGGTC
AGAGACATCAAGAAATAACGCCGGAACATTAGTGCAGGCAGCTTCCACAGCAATGGCATCCTGGTCATCC
AGCGGATAGTTAATGATCAGCCCACTGACGCGTTGCGCGAGAAGATTGTGCACCGCCGCTTTACAGGCTT
CGACGCCGCTTCGTTCTACCATCGACACCACCACGCTGGCACCCAGTTGATCGGCGCGAGATTTAATCGC
CGCGACAATTTGCGACGGCGCGTGCAGGGCCAGACTGGAGGTGGCAACGCCAATCAGCAACGACTGTTTG
CCCGCCAGTTGTTGTGCCACGCGGTTGGGAATGTAATTCAGCTCCGCCATCGCCGCTTCCACTTTTTCCC
GCGTTTTCGCAGAAACGTGGCTGGCCTGGTTCACCACGCGGGAAACGGTCTGATAAGAGACACCGGCATA
CTCTGCGACATCGTATAACGTTACTGGTTTCACATTCACCACCCTGAATTGACTCTCTTCCGGGCGCTAT
CATGCCATACCGCGAAAGGTTTTGCGCCATTCGATGGTGTCCGGGATCTCGACGCTCTCCCTTATGCGAC
TCCTGCATTAGGAAGCAGCCCAGTAGTAGGTTGAGGCCGTTGAGCACCGCCGCCGCAAGGAATGGTGCAT
GCAAGGAGATGGCGCCCAACAGTCCCCCGGCCACGGGGCCTGCCACCATACCCACGCCGAAACAAGCGCT
CATGAGCCCGAAGTGGCGAGCCCGATCTTCCCCATCGGTGATGTCGGCGATATAGGCGCCAGCAACCGCA
CCTGTGGCGCCGGTGATGCCGGCCACGATGCGTCCGGCGTAGAGGATCGAGATCTCGATCCCGCGAAATT
AATACGACTCACTATAGGGGAATTGTGAGCGGATAACAATTCCCCTCTAGAAATAATTTTGTTTAACTTT
AAGAAGGAGATATACATATGGATTATAAAGATGATGATGATAAAGTCTTCACACTCGAAGATTTCGTTGG
GGACTGGGAACAGACAGCCGCCTACAACCTGGACCAAGTCCTTGAACAGGGAGGTGTGTCCAGTTTGCTG
CAGAATCTCGCCGTGTCCGTAACTCCGATCCAAAGGATTGTCCGGAGCGGTGAAAATGCCCTGAAGATCG
ACATCCATGTCATCATCCCGTATGAAGGTCTGAGCGCCGACCAAATGGCCCAGATCGAAGAGGTGTTTAA
GGTGGTGTACCCTGTGGATGATCATCACTTTAAGGTGATCCTGCCCTATGGCACACTGGTAATCGACGGG
GTTACGCCGAACATGCTGAACTATTTCGGACGGCCGTATGAAGGCATCGCCGTGTTCGACGGCAAAAAGA
TCACTGTAACAGGGACCCTGTGGAACGGCAACAAAATTATCGACGAGCGCCTGATCACCCCCGACGGCTC
CATGCTGTTCCGAGTAACCATCAACGTTTCTCAAGGCAGTTCAGGTGGTGGCGGGAGCGGAGGTGGAGGC
TCGAGCGGTGCAGTCGAACATAATATGCAGTCAAGTACGATTGTAGATGTGCTCGAAAAGATTTTGGATA
AAGGAGTCGTTATAGCGGGGGACATCACCGTAGGAATTGCAGATGTCGAGCTATTAACGATAAAGATCCG
CTTGATTGTGGCTTCGGTTGATAAGGCAAAAGAAATCGGCATGGACTGGTGGGAAAATGATCCGTATCTC
AGTTCAAAAGGAGCCAATAACAAAGCGCTCGAAGAAGAAAATAAAATGCTGCATGAGCGGTTAAAAACGC
TTGAAGAAAAAATAGAAACGAAACGTTAAGGCTGTTTTGGCGGATGAGAGAAGATTGAGATCCGGCTGCT
AACAAAGCCCGAAAGGAAGCTGAGTTGGCTGCTGCCACCGCTGAGCAATAACTAGCATAACCCCTTGGGG
CCTCTAAACGGGTCTTGAGGGGTTTTTTGCTGAAAGGAGGAACTATATCCGGA
Features (pLannotate 1.2.2; 21 found; start..end, strand, type, name):
     13..441     +  rep_origin     f1 ori (sequence partly withheld): f1 bacteriophage origin of replication; arrow indicates direction of (+) strand synthesis
    494..551     +  promoter       AmpR promoter (fragment): bla
    560..1351    -  CDS            SmR: aminoglycoside adenylyltransferase (Murphy, 1985); aadA; confers resistance to spectinomycin and streptomycin
   1473..1570    +  rep_origin     CloDF13 ori (fragment): Plasmids containing the CloDF13 (CDF) origin of replication can be propagated in E. coli cells that contain additional plasmids with compatible origins.
   1595..2276    +  rep_origin     CloDF13 ori (fragment): Plasmids containing the CloDF13 (CDF) origin of replication can be propagated in E. coli cells that contain additional plasmids with compatible origins.
   2324..2457    +  rep_origin     RSF ori (fragment): Plasmids containing the RSF 1030 origin of replication can be propagated in E. coli cells that contain additional plasmids with compatible origins.
   2462..2601    -  misc_feature   bom: basis of mobility region from pBR322
   2703..2894    -  CDS            rop: Rop protein, which maintains plasmids at low copy number; rop
   2911..3291    +  CDS            YPB1_ECOLX: Protein predicted: Swiss-Prot protein existence level 4. From Escherichia coli.
   3363..3654    -  CDS            TcR (fragment): tetracycline efflux protein; tet; confers resistance to tetracycline
   3669..3690    -  protein_bind   CAP binding site: CAP binding activates transcription in the presence of cAMP. E. coli catabolite activator protein
   3703..4785    -  CDS            lacI: lac repressor; lacI; The lac repressor binds to the lac operator to inhibit transcription in E. coli. This inhibition can be relieved by adding lactose or isopropyl-β-D-thiogalactopyranoside (IPTG).
   4786..4863    -  promoter       lacI promoter: lacI
   4871..5150    -  CDS            TcR (fragment): tetracycline efflux protein; tet; confers resistance to tetracycline
   5172..5190    +  promoter       T7 promoter: promoter for bacteriophage T7 RNA polymerase
   5191..5215    +  protein_bind   lac operator: The lac repressor binds to the lac operator to inhibit transcription in E. coli. This inhibition can be relieved by adding lactose or isopropyl-β-D-thiogalactopyranoside (IPTG). lac repressor encoded by lacI
   5230..5252    +  RBS            RBS: efficient ribosome binding site from bacteriophage T7 gene 10 (Olins and Rangwala, 1989)
   5287..5758    +  CDS            Nluc (fragment): NanoLuc® luciferase human codon-optimized
   5812..6108    +  CDS            gvpJ: GVPJ_BACME - Protein inferred from homology: Swiss-Prot protein existence level 3. Gas vesicles are small, hollow, gas filled protein structures that are found in several microbial planktonic microorganisms. They allow the positioning of the organism at the favorable depth for growth. This protein could be important for the shape determination of the gas vesicle. From Bacillus megaterium.
   6147..6196    +  CDS            SET1 (fragment): solubility-enhancement tag derived from T7 phage gene 10B
   6204..6251    +  terminator     T7 terminator: transcription terminator for bacteriophage T7 RNA polymerase
