[The description below was written by a language model from this plasmid's Addgene catalogue record and pLannotate feature annotations shown in this document.]
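Description:
pET26b(modified)-Lg-J is a bacterial expression plasmid of about 6.3 kb built on a modified pET26b backbone for T7-driven protein production in E. coli. The modifications are evident in the annotation. In place of the usual pET26b marker and origin, the plasmid carries an aadA (SmR) gene conferring spectinomycin/streptomycin resistance and a CloDF13 (CDF) origin, detected as two fragments with a short adjacent RSF-like fragment. CDF replicons are compatible with other common origins, so the plasmid can coexist with a partner plasmid in the same cell. The catalogue lists it as low copy. Backbone remnants include an f1 ori, the bom site, rop and short fragments annotated as TcR. A lacI gene with its own promoter supplies the repressor.

The expression cassette consists of a T7 promoter with an adjacent lac operator, the T7 gene 10 ribosome binding site, the fusion open reading frame and a T7 terminator. This makes expression IPTG-inducible in hosts that provide T7 RNA polymerase. The encoded protein carries an N-terminal FLAG tag (listed in the catalogue but not picked up by the annotation). This is followed by the Large BiT fragment of split NanoLuc luciferase, annotated as an Nluc fragment, then a linker and GvpJ, a gas vesicle protein from Priestia (formerly Bacillus) megaterium thought to influence gas vesicle shape. A short downstream match annotated as a SET1 fragment lies just before the terminator; its significance is not stated.

Large BiT yields luminescence only when brought together with its small complementary fragment. The construct is therefore suited to split-luciferase complementation assays of GvpJ binding to partner proteins, in line with the associated study of protein-protein interactions in gas vesicle assembly.
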