Addgene plasmid #216976: pET26b(modified)-Lg-J
Purpose: Expression of Large BiT-Linker-GvpJ
Depositing lab: George Lu. Depositing organization: Rice University. Publication: Elucidating the assembly of gas vesicles by systematic protein-protein interaction analysis. Iburg M, Anderson AP, Wong VT, Anton ED, He A, Lu GJ. EMBO J. 2024 Oct;43(19):4156-4172. doi: 10.1038/s44318-024-00178-2. Epub 2024 Sep 3. PubMed 39227754.
Backbone
  Vector backbone: pET26b
  Vector type: Bacterial Expression
Growth in bacteria
  Bacterial resistance: Spectinomycin, 50 μg/mL
  Growth temperature: 30°C
  Growth strain: DH5alpha
  Copy number: Low Copy
Gene/Insert
  Gene/Insert name: Large BiT-Linker-GvpJ
  Species: Synthetic; Priestia megaterium
  Tag / fusion protein: FLAG-Split Nanoluciferase LargeBiT (N terminal on insert)
  Cloning method: Gibson Cloning
Terms and licenses: Academic/Nonprofit Terms; Industry Terms: Not Available to Industry
Depositor comments: Please visit https://www.biorxiv.org/content/10.1101/2023.07.23.550228v1 for bioRxiv preprint.
How to cite: pET26b(modified)-Lg-J was a gift from George Lu (Addgene plasmid # 216976 ; http://n2t.net/addgene:216976 ; RRID:Addgene_216976)
